Addgene plasmid #126371: pGWB14-LYX153
Purpose: With a Nicotiana benthamiana transcription factor in PGWB14 backbone, for Agrobacterium mediated transient or stable expression corresponding transcription factor fused with a C-terminal HA tag.
Depositing lab: Silin Zhong. Depositing organization: Chinese University of Hong Kong.
Backbone
  Vector backbone: pGWB14
  Vector type: Plant Expression
  Selectable markers: Hygromycin
Growth in bacteria
  Bacterial resistance: Kanamycin, 50 μg/mL
  Growth temperature: 37°C
  Growth strain: DH5alpha
  Copy number: Low Copy
Gene/Insert
  Gene/Insert name: Niben101Scf08390g07004.1
  Species: Nicotiana benthamiana
  Promoter: CaMV 35S
  Tag / fusion protein: HA (C terminal on insert)
  Cloning method: Gibson Cloning
Terms and licenses: Academic/Nonprofit Terms; Industry Terms: Not Available to Industry
How to cite: pGWB14-LYX153 was a gift from Silin Zhong (Addgene plasmid # 126371 ; http://n2t.net/addgene:126371 ; RRID:Addgene_126371)
