[The description below was written by a language model from this plasmid's Addgene catalogue record and pLannotate feature annotations shown in this document.]
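Description:
pGWB14-LYX153 is a plant binary expression vector built on the pGWB14 backbone, designed for Agrobacterium-mediated transient or stable expression of a Nicotiana benthamiana transcription factor (gene model Niben101Scf08390g07004.1) carrying a C-terminal HA tag. The roughly 15.4 kb plasmid replicates through the broad-host-range IncP system, with oriV and the trans-acting trfA replication protein, which lets it be maintained at low copy in both E. coli and Agrobacterium. An oriT with traJ supports conjugal mobilisation. Bacterial selection is by kanamycin (aphA-3). The backbone also carries remnants such as tetR and tetA fragments, an IS1 element and a partial ColE1 origin.

Between the nopaline-type right and left T-DNA borders, the annotation shows three 35S-driven cassettes. The main one places a CaMV 35S promoter upstream of the insert, which is flanked by attB1 and attB2 Gateway sites, although the record lists Gibson assembly as the cloning method. The insert is followed by a 3xHA epitope and the NOS terminator. Within the insert, a short region resembles the Arabidopsis TIFY4A/PPD1 protein, suggesting a TIFY-family factor, though the record does not name the family. A second cassette, not mentioned in the catalogue fields, expresses the tomato bushy stunt virus P19 silencing suppressor from a 35S promoter with the CaMV polyadenylation signal. P19 binds siRNAs and is commonly used to boost transient expression in infiltrated leaves. The third cassette is a 35S-driven hygromycin phosphotransferase gene with a NOS terminator, which allows selection of stably transformed plants. The HA tag allows the expressed factor to be detected or immunoprecipitated.
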