Features (pLannotate 1.2.2; 36 found; start..end, strand, type, name):
      3..89      -  CDS            traI (fragment): TRAI6_ECOLX - Experimental evidence at protein level: Swiss-Prot protein existence level 1. The initiation process of transfer DNA synthesis requires the interaction of at least three plasmid-specific components (TraH, I, and J) at the transfer origin resulting in the assembly of a specialised nucleoprotein complex - the relaxosome. Site- and strand-specific cleavage at the transfer origin is dependent on TraI and TraJ. From Escherichia coli.
    127..498     -  CDS            traJ: oriT-recognizing protein; traJ
    531..640     -  oriT           oriT: incP origin of transfer
    772..962     +  rep_origin     ori (fragment): high-copy-number ColE1/pMB1/pBR322/pUC origin of replication
   1321..1971    -  CDS            TetR: tetracycline resistance regulatory protein; tetR
   2077..2326    +  CDS            TcR (fragment): tetracycline efflux protein; tetA; confers resistance to tetracycline
   2436..2460    -  misc_feature   RB T-DNA repeat: right border repeat from nopaline C58 T-DNA
   2490..2508    +  misc_feature   MCS (fragment): pUC18/19 multiple cloning site
   2559..2904    +  promoter       CaMV 35S promoter: strong constitutive promoter from cauliflower mosaic virus
   2856..2902    +  promoter       minimal CaMV 35S promoter: minimal 35S promoter from cauliflower mosaic virus
   2914..2932    -  misc_feature   MCS (fragment): pUC18/19 multiple cloning site
   2943..3458    +  CDS            P19_TBSVC: Experimental evidence at protein level: Swiss-Prot protein existence level 1. Acts as a suppressor of RNA-mediated gene silencing, also known as post-transcriptional gene silencing (PTGS), a mechanism of plant viral defense that limits the accumulation of viral RNAs. Binds to short interfering RNAs (siRNAs) with high affinity. Acts as a molecular caliper to specifically select siRNAs based on the length of the duplex region of the RNA (By similarity). From Tomato bushy stunt virus (strain Cherry) (TBSV).
   3531..3707    +  polyA_signal   CaMV poly(A) signal: cauliflower mosaic virus polyadenylation signal
   4210..4551    +  promoter       CaMV 35S promoter: strong constitutive promoter from cauliflower mosaic virus
   4577..4601    +  protein_bind   attB1: mutant version of attB; recombination site for the Gateway® BP reaction BP Clonase™
   4982..5071    +  CDS            TIFY4A (fragment): TIF4A_ARATH - Also known as PPD1. Experimental evidence at protein level: Swiss-Prot protein existence level 1. Regulates the arrest of dispersed meristematic cells during lamina development. From Arabidopsis thaliana (Mouse-ear cress).
   5553..5577    -  protein_bind   attB2: mutant version of attB; recombination site for the Gateway® BP reaction BP Clonase™
   5606..5695    +  CDS            3xHA: three tandem HA epitope tags
   5729..5981    +  terminator     NOS terminator: nopaline synthase terminator and poly(A) signal
   6410..6662    -  terminator     NOS terminator: nopaline synthase terminator and poly(A) signal
   6686..7114    -  CDS            nos (fragment): DHNO_AGRT7 - Protein inferred from homology: Swiss-Prot protein existence level 3. From Agrobacterium tumefaciens (strain T37).
   7130..8155    -  CDS            HygR: aminoglycoside phosphotransferase from E. coli; aph(4)-Ia; confers resistance to hygromycin
   8165..8509    -  promoter       CaMV 35S promoter: strong constitutive promoter from cauliflower mosaic virus
   8166..8212    -  promoter       minimal CaMV 35S promoter: minimal 35S promoter from cauliflower mosaic virus
   8615..8770    +  CDS            lacZα (fragment) (sequence partly withheld): LacZα fragment of β-galactosidase; lacZ fragment
   8768..9068    +  rep_origin     M13 ori (fragment) (sequence partly withheld): M13 bacteriophage origin of replication; arrow indicates direction of (+) strand synthesis
   9069..9199    +  CDS            lacI (fragment): lac repressor; lacI; The lac repressor binds to the lac operator to inhibit transcription in E. coli. This inhibition can be relieved by adding lactose or isopropyl-β-D-thiogalactopyranoside (IPTG).
   9253..9277    -  misc_feature   LB T-DNA repeat: left border repeat from nopaline C58 T-DNA
  10734..10853   -  CDS            tetR (fragment): TETR1_ECOLX - Experimental evidence at protein level: Swiss-Prot protein existence level 1. TetR is the repressor of the tetracycline resistance element; its N-terminal region forms a helix-turn-helix structure and binds DNA. Binding of tetracycline to TetR reduces the repressor affinity for the tetracycline resistance gene (tetA) promoter operator sites. From Escherichia coli.
  10873..12021   -  CDS            trfA: trans-acting replication protein that binds to and activates oriV
  12320..13114   -  CDS            KanR: aminoglycoside phosphotransferase; aphA-3; confers resistance to kanamycin
  13306..14073   +  mobile_element IS1: prokaryotic transposable element IS1
  14082..14231   -  CDS            satA (fragment): STA_BACSU - Also known as yyaR. Experimental evidence at protein level: Swiss-Prot protein existence level 1. Involved in resistance to streptothricin, a broad-spectrum antibiotic produced by streptomycetes. Detoxifies streptothricin via acetylation of the beta amino group of the first beta-lysyl moiety of streptothricin. From Bacillus subtilis (strain 168).
  14230..14424   -  CDS            satA (fragment): STA_BACSU - Also known as yyaR. Experimental evidence at protein level: Swiss-Prot protein existence level 1. Involved in resistance to streptothricin, a broad-spectrum antibiotic produced by streptomycetes. Detoxifies streptothricin via acetylation of the beta amino group of the first beta-lysyl moiety of streptothricin. From Bacillus subtilis (strain 168).
  14427..14702   -  CDS            klaC (fragment): KLAC_ECOLX - Also known as telB. Protein predicted: Swiss-Prot protein existence level 4. Belongs to the kla operon, which is associated with cryptic tellurite resistance, and IncW plasmid fertility inhibition. From Escherichia coli.
  14766..15397   -  rep_origin     oriV: incP origin of replication
>Addgene plasmid #126371 | pGWB14-LYX153 | addgene full sequence | sequence record 247549 | Addgene NGS Result
TCGGTCTTGCCTTGCTCGTCGGTGATGTACTTCACCAGCTCCGCGAAGTCGCTCTTCTTGATGGAGCGCA
TGGGGACGTGCTTGGCAATCACGCGCACCCCCCGGCCGTTTTAGCGGCTAAAAAAGTCATGGCTCTGCCC
TCGGGCGGACCACGCCCATCATGACCTTGCCAAGCTCGTCCTGCTTCTCTTCGATCTTCGCCAGCAGGGC
GAGGATCGTGGCATCACCGAACCGCGCCGTGCGCGGGTCGTCGGTGAGCCAGAGTTTCAGCAGGCCGCCC
AGGCGGCCCAGGTCGCCATTGATGCGGGCCAGCTCGCGGACGTGCTCATAGTCCACGACGCCCGTGATTT
TGTAGCCCTGGCCGACGGCCAGCAGGTAGGCCGACAGGCTCATGCCGGCCGCCGCCGCCTTTTCCTCAAT
CGCTCTTCGTTCGTCTGGAAGGCAGTACACCTTGATAGGTGGGCTGCCCTTCCTGGTTGGCTTGGTTTCA
TCAGCCATCCGCTTGCCCTCATCTGTTACGCCGGCGGTAGCCGGCCAGCCTCGCAGAGCAGGATTCCCGT
TGAGCACCGCCAGGTGCGAATAAGGGACAGTGAAGAAGGAACACCCGCTCGCGGGTGGGCCTACTTCACC
TATCCTGCCCGGCTGACGCCGTTGGATACACCAAGGAAAGTCTACACGAACCCTTTGGCAAAATCCTGTA
TATCGTGCGAAAAAGGATGGATATACCGAAAAAATCGCTATAATGACCCCGAAGCAGGGTTATGCAGCGG
AAAAGCGCCACGCTTCCCGAAGGGAGAAAGGCGGACAGGTATCCGGTAAGCGGCAGGGTCGGAACAGGAG
AGCGCACGAGGGAGCTTCCAGGGGGAAACGCCTGGTATCTTTATAGTCCTGTCGGGTTTCGCCACCTCTG
ACTTGAGCGTCGATTTTTGTGATGCTCGTCAGGGGGGCGGAGCCTATGGAAAAACGCCAGCAACGCGGCC
TTTTTACGGTTCCTGGCCTTTTGCTGGCCTTTTGCTCACATGTTCTTTCCTGCGTTATCCCCTGATTCTG
TGGATAACCGTATTACCGCCTTTGAGTGAGCTGATACCGCTCGCCGCAGCCGAACGACCGAGCGCAGCGA
GTCAGTGAGCGAGGAAGCGGAAGAGCGCCAGAAGGCCGCCAGAGAGGCCGAGCGCGGCCGTGAGGCTTGG
ACGCTAGGGCAGGGCATGAAAAAGCCCGTAGCGGGCTGCTACGGGCGTCTGACGCGGTGGAAAGGGGGAG
GGGATGTTGTCTACATGGCTCTGCTGTAGTGAGTGGGTTGCGCTCCGGCAGCGGTCCTGATCAATCGTCA
CCCTTTCTCGGTCCTTCAACGTTCCTGACAACGAGCCTCCTTTTCGCCAATCCATCGACAATCACCGCGA
GTCCCTGCTCGAACGCTGCGTCCGGACCGGCTTCGTCGAAGGCGTCTATCGCGGCCCGCAACAGCGGCGA
GAGCGGAGCCTGTTCAACGGTGCCGCCGCGCTCGCCGGCATCGCTGTCGCCGGCCTGCTCCTCAAGCACG
GCCCCAACAGTGAAGTAGCTGATTGTCATCAGCGCATTGACGGCGTCCCCGGCCGAAAAACCCGCCTCGC
AGAGGAAGCGAAGCTGCGCGTCGGCCGTTTCCATCTGCGGTGCGCCCGGTCGCGTGCCGGCATGGATGCG
CGCGCCATCGCGGTAGGCGAGCAGCGCCTGCCTGAAGCTGCGGGCATTCCCGATCAGAAATGAGCGCCAG
TCGTCGTCGGCTCTCGGCACCGAATGCGTATGATTCTCCGCCAGCATGGCTTCGGCCAGTGCGTCGAGCA
GCGCCCGCTTGTTCCTGAAGTGCCAGTAAAGCGCCGGCTGCTGAACCCCCAACCGTTCCGCCAGTTTGCG
TGTCGTCAGACCGTCTACGCCGACCTCGTTCAACAGGTCCAGGGCGGCACGGATCACTGTATTCGGCTGC
AACTTTGTCATGCTTGACACTTTATCACTGATAAACATAATATGTCCACCAACTTATCAGTGATAAAGAA
TCCGCGCGTTCAATCGGACCAGCGGAGGCTGGTCCGGAGGCCAGACGTGAAACCCAACATACCCCTGATC
GTAATTCTGAGCACTGTCGCGCTCGACGCTGTCGGCATCGGCCTGATTATGCCGGTGCTGCCGGGCCTCC
TGCGCGATCTGGTTCACTCGAACGACGTCACCGCCCACTATGGCATTCTGCTGGCGCTGTATGCGTTGGT
GCAATTTGCCTGCGCACCTGTGCTGGGCGCGCTGTCGGATCGTTTCGGGCGGCGGCCAATCTTGCTCGTC
TCGCTGGCCGGCGCCAGATCTGGGGAACCCTGTGGTTGGCATGCACATACAAATGGACGAACGGATAAAC
CTTTTCACGCCCTTTTAAATATCCGATTATTCTAATAAACGCTCTTTTCTCTTAGGTTTACCCGCCAATA
TATCCTGTCAAACACTGATAGTTTAAACGTTGCGATTAAGAATTCGAGCTCGGTACCCCCCTACTCCAAA
AATGTCAAAGATACAGTCTCAGAAGACCAAAGGGCTATTGAGACTTTTCAACAAAGGGTAATTTCGGGAA
ACCTCCTCGGATTCCATTGCCCAGCTATCTGTCACTTCATCGAAAGGACAGTAGAAAAGGAAGGTGGCTC
CTACAAATGCCATCATTGCGATAAAGGAAAGGCTATCATTCAAGATGCCTCTGCCGACAGTGGTCCCAAA
GATGGACCCCCACCCACGAGGAGCATCGTGGAAAAAGAAGACGTTCCAACCACGTCTTCAAAGCAAGTGG
ATTGATGTGACATCTCCACTGACGTAAGGGATGACGCACAATCCCACTATCCTTCGCAAGACCCTTCCTC
TATATAAGGAAGTTCATTTCATTTGGAGAGGACAGCCCAAGCTTCGACTCTAGAGGATCCCCTTAAATCG
ATATGGAACGAGCTATACAAGGAAACGACGCTAGGGAACAAGCTAACAGTGAACGTTGGGATGGAGGATC
AGGAGGTACCACTTCTCCCTTCAAACTTCCTGACGAAAGTCCGAGTTGGACTGAGTGGCGGCTACATAAC
GATGAGACGAATTCGAATCAAGATAATCCCCTTGGTTTCAAGGAAAGCTGGGGTTTCGGGAAAGTTGTAT
TTAAGAGATATCTCAGATACGACAGGACGGAAGCTTCACTGCACAGAGTCCTTGGATCTTGGACGGGAGA
TTCGGTTAACTATGCAGCATCTCGATTTTTCGGTTTCGACCAGATCGGATGTACCTATAGTATTCGGTTT
CGAGGAGTTAGTATCACCGTTTCTGGAGGGTCTCGAACTCTTCAGCATCTCTGTGAGATGGCAATTCGGT
CTAAGCAAGAACTGCTACAGCTTGCCCCAATCGAAGTGGAAAGTAATGTATCAAGAGGATGCCCTGAAGG
TACTCAAACCTTCGAAAAAGAAAGCGAGTAAGTCGAGGGCGAGCTCGAATTCGGTACGCTGAAATCACCA
GTCTCTCTCTACAAATCTATCTCTCTCTATTTTCTCCATAAATAATGTGTGAGTAGTTTCCCGATAAGGG
AAATTAGGGTTCTTATAGGGTTTCGCTCATGTGTTGAGCATATAAGAAACCCTTAGTATGTATTTGTATT
TGTAAAATACTTCTATCAATAAAATTTCTAATTCCTAAAACCAAAATCCAGTACTAAAATCCAGATCTCC
CTGCAGGTCCCCAGATTAGCCTTTTCAATTTCAGAAAGAATGCTAACCCACAGATGGTTAGAGAGGCTTA
CGCAGCAGGTCTCATCAAGACGATCTACCCGAGCAATAATCTCCAGGAAATCAAATACCTTCCCAAGAAG
GTTAAAGATGCAGTCAAAAGATTCAGGACTAACTGCATCAAGAACACAGAGAAAGATATATTTCTCAAGA
TCAGAAGTACTATTCCAGTATGGACGATTCAAGGCTTGCTTCACAAACCAAGGCAAGTAATAGAGATTGG
AGTCTCTAAAAAGGTAGTTCCCACTGAATCAAAGGCCATGGAGTCAAAGATTCAAATAGAGGACCTAACA
GAACTCGCCGTAAAGACTGGCGAACAGTTCATACAGAGTCTCTTACGACTCAATGACAAGAAGAAAATCT
TCGTCAACATGGTGGAGCACGACACACTTGTCTACTCCAAAAATATCAAAGATACAGTCTCAGAAGACCA
AAGGGCAATTGAGACTTTTCAACAAAGGGTAATATCCGGAAACCTCCTCGGATTCCATTGCCCAGCTATC
TGTCACTTTATTGTGAAGATAGTGGAAAAGGAAGGTGGCTCCTACAAATGCCATCATTGCGATAAAGGAA
AGGCCATCGTTGAAGATGCCTCTGCCGACAGTGGTCCCAAAGATGGACCCCCACCCACGAGGAGCATCGT
GGAAAAAGAAGACGTTCCAACCACGTCTTCAAAGCAAGTGGATTGATGTGATATCTCCACTGACGTAAGG
GATGACGCACAATCCCACTATCCTTCGCAAGACCCTTCCTCTATATAAGGAAGTTCATTTCATTTGGAGA
GAACACGGGGGACTCTAGAGTTATCAACAAGTTTGTACAAAAAAGCAGGCTCCACCACTAGTATGGAGAG
AGATTTCATGGGACTCAACTCTAAAGATTCTGTTGTTGTGGTCAAGGAAGAACCTGTTGAAACCTGCAAA
GACTCTGGGTTTCGCTGGCCGTTGTCAAGCAAGGTGGGTATACCTCAATTCATGTCTTGGAATTCTGCTC
AAGATGAAAAACCGCTCAAAGCTCAATCCGCTGCAGATGGAGTGGACAGTTGTCTCAAACGTCAGTCTGG
TGAAATCCAGATATCTGCAGCTGCGACAATGACGCAGCAACTTCTTGGGGGAATCCCTGTCACAGCTCCT
CATTCAATACTTCCATCGAGTGGCTCTGTGGCTGGGATAACTGAACCTTGGTTTAATTCCAAAGGTTCTG
CAGCACCTGCTCAACTGACCATCTTCTATGGCGGGACGGTCAATGTCTTTGATGATATTTCCCCTGAGAA
GGCACAGGCTATTATGTTTTTGGCTGGAAATGGTTGCGTTCCTCCTAATGTGGTGCAACCAAGGTTTCAA
GTTCAGGCATCTACACCCAAACTTGCTGCTGTAGACGGCACTTGTGTGAACCAAACCCCAAACATGCTTC
CTGCGTCAGGTCATTCCAGCCCTATGTCTGTTTCTTCTCATCCCATTGGTCAATCTGCTGGCAATTCTGG
AAACAAAGATGACATGAAGATATCTAAAACTGCAAACATTTCAGTGGAAACTCCAAAGATTATGACATCA
CTAGGACCTGTTGGGGCGACTACCATAATGCCAGCAGCGGTTCCACAGGCTAGGAAAGCATCTCTGGCTC
GGTTTCTGGAGAAGCGGAAGGAAAGGGTGATGAACGCTGCACCATATGGCCTCAGCAAGAAATCGGGTGA
GTGCTCCACCCCCGAGTCTAACGGAGTTGGTTTCTCTGCAACTTCCAGTGTTGGTACTAGTCCTCTGATA
GCCGGTAAGGAGACCCCCGGGGACCCAGCTTTCTTGTACAAAGTGGTTGATAACAGCGGGTTAATTAACA
TCTTTTACCCATACGATGTTCCTGACTATGCGGGCTATCCCTATGACGTCCCGGACTATGCAGGATCCTA
TCCATATGACGTTCCAGATTACGCTGCTCAGTGCAGCGCTTAGAGCTCGAATTTCCCCGATCGTTCAAAC
ATTTGGCAATAAAGTTTCTTAAGATTGAATCCTGTTGCCGGTCTTGCGATGATTATCATATAATTTCTGT
TGAATTACGTTAAGCATGTAATAATTAACATGTAATGCATGACGTTATTTATGAGATGGGTTTTTATGAT
TAGAGTCCCGCAATTATACATTTAATACGCGATAGAAAACAAAATATAGCGCGCAAACTAGGATAAATTA
TCGCGCGCGGTGTCATCTATGTTACTAGATCGGGAATTAGCTTCATCAACGCAAGACATGCGCACGACCG
TCTGACAGGAGAGGAATTTCCGACGAGCACAGAAAGGACTTGCTCTTGGACGTAGGCCTATTTCTCAGGC
ACATGTATCAAGTGTTCGGACGTGGGTTTTCGATGGTGTATCAGCCGCCGCCAACTGGGAGATGAGGAGG
CTTTCTTGGGGGGCAGTCAGCAGTTCATTTCACAAGACAGAGGAACTTGTAAGGAGATGCACTGATTTAT
CTTGGCGCAAACCAGCAGGACGAATTAGTGGGAATAGCCCGCGAATATCTAAGTTATGCCTGTCGGCATG
AGCAGAAACTTCCAATTCGAAACAGTTTGGAGAGGTTGTTTTTGGGCATACCTTTTGTTAGTCAGCCTCT
CGATTGCTCATCGTCATTACACAGTACCGAAGTTTGATCGATCTAGTAACATAGATGACACCGCGCGCGA
TAATTTATCCTAGTTTGCGCGCTATATTTTGTTTTCTATCGCGTATTAAATGTATAATTGCGGGACTCTA
ATCATAAAAACCCATCTCATAAATAACGTCATGCATTACATGTTAATTATTACATGCTTAACGTAATTCA
ACAGAAATTATATGATAATCATCGCAAGACCGGCAACAGGATTCAATCTTAAGAAACTTTATTGCCAAAT
GTTTGAACGATCTGCTTCGACGCACTCCTTCTTTACTCCACCATCTCGTCCTTATTGAAAACGTGGGTAG
CACCAAAACGAATCAAGTCGCTGGAACTGAAGTTACCAATCACGCTGGATGATTTGCCAGTTGGATTAAT
CTTGCCTTTCCCCGCATGAATAATATTGATGAATGCATGCGTGAGGGGTATTTCGATTTTGGCAATAGCT
GCAATTGCCGCGACATCCTCCAACGAGCATAATTCTTCAGAAAAATAGCGATGTTCCATGTTGTCAGGGC
ATGCATGATGCACGTTATGAGGTGACGGTGCTAGGCAGTATTCCCTCAAAGTTTCATAGTCAGTATCATA
TTCATCATTGCATTCCTGCAAGAGAGAATTGAGACGCAATCCACACGCTGCGGCAACCTTCCGGCGTTCG
TGGTCTATTTGCTCTTGGACGTTGCAAACGTAAGTGTTGGATCCCGGTCGGCATCTACTCTATTCCTTTG
CCCTCGGACGAGTGCTGGGGCGTCGGTTTCCACTATCGGCGAGTACTTCTACACAGCCATCGGTCCAGAC
GGCCGCGCTTCTGCGGGCGATTTGTGTACGCCCGACAGTCCCGGCTCCGGATCGGACGATTGCGTCGCAT
CGACCCTGCGCCCAAGCTGCATCATCGAAATTGCCGTCAACCAAGCTCTGATAGAGTTGGTCAAGACCAA
TGCGGAGCATATACGCCCGGAGCCGCGGCGATCCTGCAAGCTCCGGATGCCTCCGCTCGAAGTAGCGCGT
CTGCTGCTCCATACAAGCCAACCACGGCCTCCAGAAGAAGATGTTGGCGACCTCGTATTGGGAATCCCCG
AACATCGCCTCGCTCCAGTCAATGACCGCTGTTATGCGGCCATTGTCCGTCAGGACATTGTTGGAGCCGA
AATCCGCGTGCACGAGGTGCCGGACTTCGGGGCAGTCCTCGGCCCAAAGCATCAGCTCATCGAGAGCCTG
CGCGACGGACGCACTGACGGTGTCGTCCATCACAGTTTGCCAGTGATACACATGGGGATCAGCAATCGCG
CATATGAAATCACGCCATGTAGTGTATTGACCGATTCCTTGCGGTCCGAATGGGCCGAACCCGCTCGTCT
GGCTAAGATCGGCCGCAGCGATCGCATCCATGGCCTCCGCGACCGGCTGCAGAACAGCGGGCAGTTCGGT
TTCAGGCAGGTCTTGCAACGTGACACCCTGTGCACGGCGGGAGATGCAATAGGTCAGGCTCTCGCTGAAT
TCCCCAATGTCAAGCACTTCCGGAATCGGGAGCGCGGCCGATGCAAAGTGCCGATAAACATAACGATCTT
TGTAGAAACCATCGGCGCAGCTATTTACCCGCAGGACATATCCACGCCCTCCTACATCGAAGCTGAAAGC
ACGAGATTCTTCGCCCTCCGAGAGCTGCATCAGGTCGGAGACGCTGTCGAACTTTTCGATCAGAAACTTC
TCGACAGACGTCGCGGTGAGTTCAGGCTTTTTCATATCGGGGTCGTCCTCTCCAAATGAAATGAACTTCC
TTATATAGAGGAAGGGTCTTGCGAAGGATAGTGGGATTGTGCGTCATCCCTTACGTCAGTGGAGATATCA
CATCAATCCACTTGCTTTGAAGACGTGGTTGGAACGTCTTCTTTTTCCACGATGCTCCTCGTGGGTGGGG
GTCCATCTTTGGGACCACTGTCGGCAGAGGCATCTTGAACGATAGCCTTTCCTTTATCGCAATGATGGCA
TTTGTAGGTGCCACCTTCCTTTTCTACTGTCCTTTTGATGAAGTGACAGATAGCTGGGCAATGGAATCCG
AGGAGGTTTCCCGATATTACCCTTTGTTGAAAAGTCTCAATAGCCCTTTGGTCTTCTGAGACTGTATCTT
TGATATTCTTGGAGTAGACGAGAGTGTCGTGCTCCACCATGTTGACGGATCTCTAGGACGCGTCCTAGAA
GCTAATTCACTGGCCGTCGTTTTACAACGTCGTGACTGGGAAAACCCTGGCGTTACCCAACTTAATCGCC
TTGCAGCACATCCCCCTTTCGCCAGCTGGCGTAATAGCGAAGAGGCCCGCACCGATCGCCCTTCCCAACA
GTTGCGCAGCCTGAATG
[44 nt withheld, positions 8768-8811]
C
[141 nt withheld, positions 8813-8953]
CCTTTGACGTTGGAGTCCACGTTCTTT
[37 nt withheld, positions 8981-9017]
ACCCTATCTCGGGCTATTCTTTTGATTTATAAGGGATTTTGCCGATTTCGGAACCACCATCAAACAGGAT
TTTCGCCTGCTGGGGCAAACCAGCGTGGACCGCTTGCTGCAACTCTCTCAGGGCCAGGCGGTGAAGGGCA
ATCAGCTGTTGCCCGTCTCACTGGTGAAAAGAAAAACCACCCCAGTACATTAAAAACGTCCGCAATGTGT
TATTAAGTTGTCTAAGCGTCAATTTGTTTACACCACAATATATCCTGCCACCAGCCAGCCAACAGCTCCC
CGACCGGCAGCTCGGCACAAAATCACCACTCGATACAGGCAGCCCATCAGTCCGGGACGGCGTCAGCGGG
AGAGCCGTTGTAAGGCGGCAGACTTTGCTCATGTTACCGATGCTATTCGGAAGAACGGCAACTAAGCTGC
CGGGTTTGAAACACGGATGATCTCGCGGAGGGTAGCATGTTGATTGTAACGATGACAGAGCGTTGCTGCC
TGTGATCAAATATCATCTCCCTCGCAGAGATCCGAATTATCAGCCTTCTTATTCATTTCTCGCTTAACCG
TGACAGGCTGTCGATCTTGAGAACTATGCCGACATAATAGGAAATCGCTGGATAAAGCCGCTGAGGAAGC
TGAGTGGCGCTATTTCTTTAGAAGTGAACGTTGACGATATCAACTCCCCTATCCATTGCTCACCGAATGG
TACAGGTCGGGGACCCGAAGTTCCGACTGTCGGCCTGATGCATCCCCGGCTGATCGACCCCAGATCTGGG
GCTGAGAAAGCCCAGTAAGGAAACAACTGTAGGTTCGAGTCGCGAGATCCCCCGGAACCAAAGGAAGTAG
GTTAAACCCGCTCCGATCAGGCCGAGCCACGCCAGGCCGAGAACATTGGTTCCTGTAGGCATCGGGATTG
GCGGATCAAACACTAAAGCTACTGGAACGAGCAGAAGTCCTCCGGCCGCCAGTTGCCAGGCGGTAAAGGT
GAGCAGAGGCACGGGAGGTTGCCACTTGCGGGTCAGCACGGTTCCGAACGCCATGGAAACCGCCCCCGCC
AGGCCCGCTGCGACGCCGACAGGATCTAGCGCTGCGTTTGGTGTCAACACCAACAGCGCCACGCCCGCAG
TTCCGCAAATAGCCCCCAGGACCGCCATCAATCGTATCGGGCTACCTAGCAGAGCGGCAGAGATGAACAC
GACCATCAGCGGCTGCACAGCGCCTACCGTCGCCGCGACCCCGCCCGGCAGGCGGTAGACCGAAATAAAC
AACAAGCTCCAGAATAGCGAAATATTAAGTGCGCCGAGGATGAAGATGCGCATCCACCAGATTCCCGTTG
GAATCTGTCGGACGATCATCACGAGCAATAAACCCGCCGGCAACGCCCGCAGCAGCATACCGGCGACCCC
TCGGCCTCGCTGTTCGGGCTCCACGAAAACGCCGGACAGATGCGCCTTGTGAGCGTCCTTGGGGCCGTCC
TCCTGTTTGAAGACCGACAGCCCAATGATCTCGCCGTCGATGTAGGCGCCGAATGCCACGGCATCTCGCA
ACCGTTCAGCGAACGCCTCCATGGGCTTTTTCTCCTCGTGCTCGTAAACGGACCCGAACATCTCTGGAGC
TTTCTTCAGGGCCGACAATCGGATCTCGCGGAAATCCTGCACGTCGGCCGCTCCAAGCCGTCGAATCTGA
GCCTTAATCACAATTGTCAATTTTAATCCTCTGTTTATCGGCAGTTCGTAGAGCGCGCCGTGCGTCCCGA
GCGATACTGAGCGAAGCAAGTGCGTCGAGCAGTGCCCGCTTGTTCCTGAAATGCCAGTAAAGCGCTGGCT
GCTGAACCCCCAGCCGGAACTGACCCCACAAGGCCCTAGCGTTTGCAATGCACCAGGTCATCATTGACCC
AGGCGTGTTCCACCAGGCCGCTGCCTCGCAACTCTTCGCAGGCTTCGCCGACCTGCTCGCGCCACTTCTT
CACGCGGGTGGAATCCGATCCGCACATGAGGCGGAAGGTTTCCAGCTTGAGCGGGTACGGCTCCCGGTGC
GAGCTGAAATAGTCGAACATCCGTCGGGCCGTCGGCGACAGCTTGCGGTACTTCTCCCATATGAATTTCG
TGTAGTGGTCGCCAGCAAACAGCACGACGATTTCCTCGTCGATCAGGACCTGGCAACGGGACGTTTTCTT
GCCACGGTCCAGGACGCGGAAGCGGTGCAGCAGCGACACCGATTCCAGGTGCCCAACGCGGTCGGACGTG
AAGCCCATCGCCGTCGCCTGTAGGCGCGACAGGCATTCCTCGGCCTTCGTGTAATACCGGCCATTGATCG
ACCAGCCCAGGTCCTGGCAAAGCTCGTAGAACGTGAAGGTGATCGGCTCGCCGATAGGGGTGCGCTTCGC
GTACTCCAACACCTGCTGCCACACCAGTTCGTCATCGTCGGCCCGCAGCTCGACGCCGGTGTAGGTGATC
TTCACGTCCTTGTTGACGTGGAAAATGACCTTGTTTTGCAGCGCCTCGCGCGGGATTTTCTTGTTGCGCG
TGGTGAACAGGGCAGAGCGGGCCGTGTCGTTTGGCATCGCTCGCATCGTGTCCGGCCACGGCGCAATATC
GAACAAGGAAAGCTGCATTTCCTTGATCTGCTGCTTCGTGTGTTTCAGCAACGCGGCCTGCTTGGCCTCG
CTGACCTGTTTTGCCAGGTCCTCGCCGGCGGTTTTTCGCTTCTTGGTCGTCATAGTTCCTCGCGTGTCGA
TGGTCATCGACTTCGCCAAACCTGCCGCCTCCTGTTCGAGACGACGCGAACGCTCCACGGCGGCCGATGG
CGCGGGCAGGGCAGGGGGAGCCAGTTGCACGCTGTCGCGCTCGATCTTGGCCGTAGCTTGCTGGACCATC
GAGCCGACGGACTGGAAGGTTTCGCGGGGCGCACGCATGACGGTGCGGCTTGCGATGGTTTCGGCATCCT
CGGCGGAAAACCCCGCGTCGATCAGTTCTTGCCTGTATGCCTTCCGGTCAAACGTCCGATTCATTCACCC
TCCTTGCGGGATTGCCCCGACTCACGCCGGGGCAATGTGCCCTTATTCCTGATTTGACCCGCCTGGTGCC
TTGGTGTCCAGATAATCCACCTTATCGGCAATGAAGTCGGTCCCGTAGACCGTCTGGCCGTCCTTCTCGT
ACTTGGTATTCCGAATCTTGCCCTGCACGAATACCAGCGACCCCTTGCCCAAATACTTGCCGTGGGCCTC
GGCCTGAGAGCCAAAACACTTGATGCGGAAGAAGTCGGTGCGCTCCTGCTTGTCGCCGGCATCGTTGCGC
CACATCTAGGTACTAAAACAATTCATCCAGTAAAATATAATATTTTATTTTCTCCCAATCAGGCTTGATC
CCCAGTAAGTCAAAAAATAGCTCGACATACTGTTCTTCCCCGATATCCTCCCTGATCGACCGGACGCAGA
AGGCAATGTCATACCACTTGTCCGCCCTGCCGCTTCTCCCAAGATCAATAAAGCCACTTACTTTGCCATC
TTTCACAAAGATGTTGCTGTCTCCCAGGTCGCCGTGGGAAAAGACAAGTTCCTCTTCGGGCTTTTCCGTC
TTTAAAAAATCATACAGCTCGCGCGGATCTTTAAATGGAGTGTCTTCTTCCCAGTTTTCGCAATCCACAT
CGGCCAGATCGTTATTCAGTAAGTAATCCAATTCGGCTAAGCGGCTGTCTAAGCTATTCGTATAGGGACA
ATCCGATATGTCGATGGAGTGAAAGAGCCTGATGCACTCCGCATACAGCTCGATAATCTTTTCAGGGCTT
TGTTCATCTTCATACTCTTCCGAGCAAAGGACGCCATCGGCCTCACTCATGAGCAGATTGCTCCAGCCAT
CATGCCGTTCAAAGTGCAGGACCTTTGGAACAGGCAGCTTTCCTTCCAGCCATAGCATCATGTCCTTTTC
CCGTTCCACATCATAGGTGGTCCCTTTATACCGGCTGTCCGTCATTTTTAAATATAGGTTTTCATTTTCT
CCCACCAGCTTATATACCTTAGCAGGAGACATTCCTTCCGTATCTTTTACGCAGCGGTATTTTTCGATCA
GTTTTTTCAATTCCGGTGATATTCTCATTTTAGCCATTTATTATTTCCTTCCTCTTTTCTACAGTATTTA
AAGATACCCCAAGAAGCTAATTATAACAAGACGAACTCCAATTCACTGTTCCTTGCATTCTAAAACCTTA
AATACCAGAAAACAGCTTTTTCAAAGTTGTTTTCAAAGTTGGCGTATAACATAGTATCGACGGAGCCGAT
TTTGAAACCACAATTATGGGTGATGCTGCCAACTTACTGATTTAGTGTATGATGGTGTTTTTGAGGTGCT
CCAGTGGCTTCTGTTTCTATCAGCTGTCCCTCCTGTTCAGCTACTGACGGGGTGGTGCGTAACGGCAAAA
GCACCGCCGGACATCAGCGCTATCTCTGCTCTCACTGCCGTAAAACATGGCAACTGCAGTTCACTTACAC
CGCTTCTCAACCCGGTACGCACCAGAAAATCATTGATATGGCCATGAATGGCGTTGGATGCCGGGCAACA
GCCCGCATTATGGGCGTTGGCCTCAACACGATTTTACGTCACTTAAAAAACTCAGGCCGCAGTCGGTAAC
CTCGCGCATACAGCCGGGCAGTGACGTCATCGTCTGCGCGGAAATGGACGAACAGTGGGGCTATGTCGGG
GCTAAATCGCGCCAGCGCTGGCTGTTTTACGCGTATGACAGTCTCCGGAAGACGGTTGTTGCGCACGTAT
TCGGTGAACGCACTATGGCGACGCTGGGGCGTCTTATGAGCCTGCTGTCACCCTTTGACGTGGTGATATG
GATGACGGATGGCTGGCCGCTGTATGAATCCCGCCTGAAGGGAAAGCTGCACGTAATCAGCAAGCGATAT
ACGCAGCGAATTGAGCGGCATAACCTGAATCTGAGGCAGCACCTGGCACGGCTGGGACGGAAGTCGCTGT
CGTTCTCAAAATCGGTGGAGCTGCATGACAAAGTCATCGGGCATTATCTGAACATAAAACACTATCAATA
AGTTGGAGTCATTACCCAATTATGATAGAATTTACAAGCTATAAGGTTATTGTCCTGGGTTTCAAGCATT
AGTCCATGCAAGTTTTTATGCTTTGCCCATTCTATAGATATATTGATAAGCGCGCTGCCTATGCCTTGCC
CCCTGAAATCCTTACATACGGCGATATCTTCTATATAAAAGATATATTATCTTATCAGTATTGTCAATAT
ATTCAAGGCAATCTGCCTCCTCATCCTCTTCATCCTCTTCGTCTTGGTAGCTTTTTAAATATGGCGCTTC
ATAGAGTAATTCTGTAAAGGTCCAATTCTCGTTTTCATACCTCGGTATAATCTTACCTATCACCTCAAAT
GGTTCGCTGGGTTTATCGCACCCCCGAACACGAGCACGGCACCCGCGACCACTATGCCAAGAATGCCCAA
GGTAAAAATTGCCGGCCCCGCCATGAAGTCCGTGAATGCCCCGACGGCCGAAGTGAAGGGCAGGCCGCCA
CCCAGGCCGCCGCCCTCACTGCCCGGCACCTGGTCGCTGAATGTCGATGCCAGCACCTGCGGCACGTCAA
TGCTTCCGGGCGTCGCGCTCGGGCTGATCGCCCATCCCGTTACTGCCCCGATCCCGGCAATGGCAAGGAC
TGCCAGCGCTGCCATTTTTGGGGTGAGGCCGTTCGCGGCCGAGGGGCGCAGCCCCTGGGGGGATGGGAGG
CCCGCGTTAGCGGGCCGGGAGGGTTCGAGAAGGGGGGGCACCCCCCTTCGGCGTGCGCGGTCACGCGCAC
AGGGCGCAGCCCTGGTTAAAAACAAGGTTTATAAATATTGGTTTAAAAGCAGGTTAAAAGACAGGTTAGC
GGTGGCCGAAAAACGGGCGGAAACCCTTGCAAATGCTGGATTTTCTGCCTGTGGACAGCCCCTCAAATGT
CAATAGGTGCGCCCCTCATCTGTCAGCACTCTGCCCCTCAAGTGTCAAGGATCGCGCCCCTCATCTGTCA
GTAGTCGCGCCCCTCAAGTGTCAATACCGCAGGGCACTTATCCCCAGGCTTGTCCACATCATCTGTGGGA
AACTCGCGTAAAATCAGGCGTTTTCGCCGATTTGCGAGGCTGGCCAGCTCCACGTCGCCGGCCGAAATCG
AGCCTGCCCCTCATCTGTCAACGCCGCGCCGGGTGAGTCGGCCCCTCAAGTGTCAACGTCCGCCCCTCAT
CTGTCAGTGAGGGCCAAGTTTTCCGCGAGGTATCCACAACGCCGGCGGCCGCGGTGTCTCGCACACGGCT
TCGACGGCGTTTCTGGCGCGTTTGCAGGGCCATAGACGGCCGCCAGCCCAGCGGCGAGGGCAACCAGCCC
GGTGAGCGTCGGAAAGGCGC
